Addgene plasmid #179787: pPOTv7-blast-CLIPtag
Purpose: Trypanosoma brucei PCR only tagging (pPOT) vector for endogenous gene tagging
Depositing lab: Samuel Dean & Keith Gull. Depositing organization: University of Oxford. Publication: A comprehensive toolkit for protein localization and functional analysis in trypanosomatids. Paterou A, Saez Conde J, Tyc J, Sunter JD, Vaughan S, Gull K, Dean S. Open Biol. 2025 Apr;15(4):240361. doi: 10.1098/rsob.240361. Epub 2025 Apr 2. PubMed 40169015.
Backbone
  Vector backbone: pPOT
  Vector type: Unspecified
Growth in bacteria
  Bacterial resistance: Ampicillin, 100 μg/mL
  Growth temperature: 37°C
  Growth strain: NEB Stable
  Copy number: High Copy
Gene/Insert
  Gene/Insert name: CLIP
  Species: Synthetic
  Promoter: read through
  Cloning method: Restriction Enzyme; 5′ cloning site HindIII (not destroyed); 3′ cloning site BamHI (not destroyed)
  Sequencing primers: 5′ cTATGGGTTCTGGTAGTG; 3′ cTTAACTACCCGATCCTG
Terms and licenses: Academic/Nonprofit Terms; Industry Terms: Not Available to Industry
Depositor comments: Please visit https://doi.org/10.1101/2023.04.21.537815 for bioRxiv preprint.
How to cite: pPOTv7-blast-CLIPtag was a gift from Samuel Dean & Keith Gull (Addgene plasmid # 179787 ; http://n2t.net/addgene:179787 ; RRID:Addgene_179787)
