[The description below was written by a language model from this plasmid's Addgene catalogue record and pLannotate feature annotations shown in this document.]
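Description:
pPOTv7-blast-CLIPtag is a PCR-template plasmid from the pPOT ("PCR only tagging") series, built for tagging genes at their endogenous loci in Trypanosoma brucei. It is not an expression vector in the usual sense. The catalogue lists the promoter as "read through", meaning the cassette has no dedicated promoter of its own. Expression of both tag and marker presumably depends on transcription already running through the targeted locus once the amplified fragment has integrated. In E. coli the plasmid is maintained at high copy from a ColE1/pUC-type origin with ampicillin selection (AmpR and its bla promoter). The rest of the backbone consists of standard cloning-vector remnants: an f1 origin, lacZα and lacI fragments, the lac promoter/operator with its CAP site, and flanking T7 and SP6 promoters.

The payload is a synthetic CLIP-tag coding sequence cloned between retained HindIII and BamHI sites. CLIP-tag is an O6-alkylguanine-DNA-alkyltransferase variant that reacts covalently with benzylcytosine derivatives, so a fused protein can be labelled with chemical probes such as fluorophores. The feature table places a blasticidin S deaminase (bsd) gene on each side of the tag, both in the same orientation as it. This layout fits the pPOT design, in which one template yields either a marker-then-tag amplicon for N-terminal tagging or a tag-then-marker amplicon for C-terminal tagging. The record does not say this explicitly, and the intervening trypanosome RNA-processing sequences that would be expected between the coding regions are not annotated. Typical use is to amplify the cassette with primers carrying homology to the target gene, transfect the product, and select with blasticidin, for protein localisation and functional studies in trypanosomatids.
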