Features (pLannotate 1.2.2; 15 found; start..end, strand, type, name):
    171..560     +  CDS            bsd: BSD_ASPTE - Experimental evidence at protein level: Swiss-Prot protein existence level 1. Catalyzes the deamination of the cytosine moiety of the antibiotics blasticidin S, cytomycin and acetylblasticidin S. From Aspergillus terreus.
    960..1505    +  CDS            CLIP-tag™: human O6-alkylguanine-DNA-alkyltransferase variant that forms covalent bonds with benzylcytosine derivatives fast-reacting variant, optimized for mammalian expression
   1908..2297    +  CDS            bsd: BSD_ASPTE - Experimental evidence at protein level: Swiss-Prot protein existence level 1. Catalyzes the deamination of the cytosine moiety of the antibiotics blasticidin S, cytomycin and acetylblasticidin S. From Aspergillus terreus.
   2493..2511    -  promoter       SP6 promoter: promoter for bacteriophage SP6 RNA polymerase
   2553..2569    -  protein_bind   lac operator: The lac repressor binds to the lac operator to inhibit transcription in E. coli. This inhibition can be relieved by adding lactose or isopropyl-β-D-thiogalactopyranoside (IPTG). lac repressor encoded by lacI
   2577..2607    -  promoter       lac promoter: promoter for the E. coli lac operon
   2622..2643    -  protein_bind   CAP binding site: CAP binding activates transcription in the presence of cAMP. E. coli catabolite activator protein
   2656..2748    -  CDS            lacI (fragment): lac repressor; lacI; The lac repressor binds to the lac operator to inhibit transcription in E. coli. This inhibition can be relieved by adding lactose or isopropyl-β-D-thiogalactopyranoside (IPTG).
   2931..3519    -  rep_origin     ori: high-copy-number ColE1/pMB1/pBR322/pUC origin of replication
   3690..4550    -  CDS            AmpR: β-lactamase; bla; confers resistance to ampicillin, carbenicillin, and related antibiotics
   4551..4655    -  promoter       AmpR promoter: bla
   4682..4732    +  misc_feature   bom (fragment): basis of mobility region from pBR322
   4733..5188    -  rep_origin     f1 ori (sequence partly withheld): f1 bacteriophage origin of replication; arrow indicates direction of (+) strand synthesis
   5192..5349    -  CDS            lacZα (fragment): LacZα fragment of β-galactosidase; lacZ fragment
   5352..2       +  promoter       T7 promoter (across the origin): promoter for bacteriophage T7 RNA polymerase
>Addgene plasmid #179787 | pPOTv7-blast-CLIPtag | addgene full sequence | sequence record 355741 | Addgene NGS Result
GGGCGAATTGGGCCCGTATAATGCAGACCTGCTGCAAGCTAGGGGCACAGCAAGGTCTTCTGAAATTCAT
GTTTTTTTTTTTTTTACTCTGCATTGCAGTCTCCGCTCTTATTTAGTTTTGCTTTACGTAAGGTCTCGTT
GCTGCCATAAAATAAGCTCTAGTGGAATTCATGCCTTTGTCTCAAGAAGAATCCACCCTCATTGAAAGAG
CAACGGCTACAATCAACAGCATCCCCATCTCTGAAGACTACAGCGTCGCCAGCGCAGCTCTCTCTAGCGA
CGGCCGCATCTTCACTGGTGTCAATGTATATCATTTTACTGGGGGACCTTGTGCAGAACTCGTGGTGCTG
GGCACTGCTGCTGCTGCGGCAGCTGGCAACCTGACTTGTATCGTCGCGATCGGAAATGAGAACAGGGGCA
TCTTGAGCCCCTGCGGACGGTGCCGACAGGTGCTTCTCGACCTGCATCCTGGGATCAAAGCCATAGTGAA
GGACAGTGATGGACAGCCGACGGCAGTTGGGATTCGTGAATTGCTGCCCTCTGGTTATGTGTGGGAGGGC
TAACCATGGTGCCCATTTAGTTGGCCTTTCCCTTGTCTCGTGTCTTTTCCGTGGAAAGGTTCCCGGAGTA
ATCTGATGGCACAGCAGGGAGGTGCGCCTGCAGGTTGGTTAGGAAGGGGGGATGATGTAAAAGAAGAAAA
TGGGGGGATTCGAGCCCCACGCGTTGCTCAAGCTGTGTAGCGCAGGCGTTTCCTTACATATTTCTCTAAC
AGGCACGGAAGCCTAACAAATACACTTGGCTTATTTTTTTGCCCCCTCATGTCTTGTACAAATATTTGCG
ATAGCTTAGCTATCAGCCACATTAATCAAACAAGTATACCAACAAGCCCGAAAACAGAAACTCAACTGCA
ACGGGTACCTATGGGTTCTGGTAGTGGTTCCGGTTCCGGTTCTAAGCTTATGGACAAAGACTGCGAAATG
AAGCGCACCACCCTGGATAGCCCTCTGGGCAAGCTGGAACTGTCTGGGTGCGAACAGGGCCTGCACCGTA
TCATCTTCCTGGGCAAAGGAACATCTGCCGCCGACGCCGTGGAAGTGCCTGCCCCAGCCGCCGTGCTGGG
CGGACCAGAGCCACTGATCCAGGCCACCGCCTGGCTCAACGCCTACTTTCACCAGCCTGAGGCCATCGAG
GAGTTCCCTGTGCCAGCCCTGCACCACCCAGTGTTCCAGCAGGAGAGCTTTACCCGCCAGGTGCTGTGGA
AACTGCTGAAAGTGGTGAAGTTCGGAGAGGTCATCAGCGAGAGCCACCTGGCCGCCCTGGTGGGCAATCC
CGCCGCCACCGCCGCCGTGAACACCGCCCTGGACGGAAATCCCGTGCCCATTCTGATCCCCTGCCACCGG
GTGGTGCAGGGCGACAGCGACGTGGGGCCCTACCTGGGCGGGCTCGCCGTGAAAGAGTGGCTGCTGGCCC
ACGAGGGCCACAGACTGGGCAAGCCTGGGCTGGGTGGATCCGGATCAGGATCTGGATCAGGATCGGGTAG
TTAAGAGCTCCGCTGCGCTTAAATGTCTTTCATTATAATCAATGTATAACCTTTATGTAGTATTTCAATC
TATGCCGCTGTGTACGTGCACTGCGGTGCCTATCCTTCGGCATTAGAGAGTCACTGTTTGTGTAGATCGT
AGCTGCATGTCTGACATCTGGTTCATTAGTGCCGTTTTGAGTCTGCACTGTTGTGCAACTTGATATTCAT
CACTGCACACCAACCGTGTGTTTCCTCCTTTGGGTGCACCCTTTAATCCTTGTCTTCTCCTTTTTTGTCT
CTTTCCCCCTCGAAAAGGTGTCAAACTACTGCCGCATAAACTACGGTTATCCCAAATTTAAGAGAAAGCA
ATAAAGCATCAGCTAGCATGCCTTTGTCTCAAGAAGAATCCACCCTCATTGAAAGAGCAACGGCTACAAT
CAACAGCATCCCCATCTCTGAAGACTACAGCGTCGCCAGCGCAGCTCTCTCTAGCGACGGCCGCATCTTC
ACTGGTGTCAATGTATATCATTTTACTGGGGGACCTTGTGCAGAACTCGTGGTGCTGGGCACTGCTGCTG
CTGCGGCAGCTGGCAACCTGACTTGTATCGTCGCGATCGGAAATGAGAACAGGGGCATCTTGAGCCCCTG
CGGACGGTGCCGACAGGTGCTTCTCGATCTGCATCCTGGGATCAAAGCCATAGTGAAGGACAGTGATGGA
CAGCCGACGGCAGTTGGGATTCGTGAATTGCTGCCCTCTGGTTATGTGTGGGAGGGCTAACTCGAGTGCC
CATTTAGTTGGCTTTTCCCTTGTCTCGTGTCTTTTCCGTGGAAAGGTTCCCGGAGTAATCTGATGGCACA
GCAGGGAGGTGCGCCTGCAGGTTGGTTAGGAAGGGGGGATGATGTAAAAGAAGAAAATGGGGGGATTCGA
GCCCCGCACAGGTCTCTCAAATTGGATGCATAGCTTGAGTATTCTATAGTGTCACCTAAATAGCTTGGCG
TAATCATGGTCATAGCTGTTTCCTGTGTGAAATTGTTATCCGCTCACAATTCCACACAACATACGAGCCG
GAAGCATAAAGTGTAAAGCCTGGGGTGCCTAATGAGTGAGCTAACTCACATTAATTGCGTTGCGCTCACT
GCCCGCTTTCCAGTCGGGAAACCTGTCGTGCCAGCTGCATTAATGAATCGGCCAACGCGCGGGGAGAGGC
GGTTTGCGTATTGGGCGCTCTTCCGCTTCCTCGCTCACTGACTCGCTGCGCTCGGTCGTTCGGCTGCGGC
GAGCGGTATCAGCTCACTCAAAGGCGGTAATACGGTTATCCACAGAATCAGGGGATAACGCAGGAAAGAA
CATGTGAGCAAAAGGCCAGCAAAAGGCCAGGAACCGTAAAAAGGCCGCGTTGCTGGCGTTTTTCCATAGG
CTCCGCCCCCCTGACGAGCATCACAAAAATCGACGCTCAAGTCAGAGGTGGCGAAACCCGACAGGACTAT
AAAGATACCAGGCGTTTCCCCCTGGAAGCTCCCTCGTGCGCTCTCCTGTTCCGACCCTGCCGCTTACCGG
ATACCTGTCCGCCTTTCTCCCTTCGGGAAGCGTGGCGCTTTCTCATAGCTCACGCTGTAGGTATCTCAGT
TCGGTGTAGGTCGTTCGCTCCAAGCTGGGCTGTGTGCACGAACCCCCCGTTCAGCCCGACCGCTGCGCCT
TATCCGGTAACTATCGTCTTGAGTCCAACCCGGTAAGACACGACTTATCGCCACTGGCAGCAGCCACTGG
TAACAGGATTAGCAGAGCGAGGTATGTAGGCGGTGCTACAGAGTTCTTGAAGTGGTGGCCTAACTACGGC
TACACTAGAAGAACAGTATTTGGTATCTGCGCTCTGCTGAAGCCAGTTACCTTCGGAAAAAGAGTTGGTA
GCTCTTGATCCGGCAAACAAACCACCGCTGGTAGCGGTGGTTTTTTTGTTTGCAAGCAGCAGATTACGCG
CAGAAAAAAAGGATCTCAAGAAGATCCTTTGATCTTTTCTACGGGGTCTGACGCTCAGTGGAACGAAAAC
TCACGTTAAGGGATTTTGGTCATGAGATTATCAAAAAGGATCTTCACCTAGATCCTTTTAAATTAAAAAT
GAAGTTTTAAATCAATCTAAAGTATATATGAGTAAACTTGGTCTGACAGTTACCAATGCTTAATCAGTGA
GGCACCTATCTCAGCGATCTGTCTATTTCGTTCATCCATAGTTGCCTGACTCCCCGTCGTGTAGATAATT
ACGATACGGGAGGGCTTACCATCTGGCCCCAGTGCTGCAATGATACCGCGAGACCCACGCTCACCGGCTC
CAGATTTATCAGCAATAAACCAGCCAGCCGGAAGGGCCGAGCGCAGAAGTGGTCCTGCAACTTTATCCGC
CTCCATCCAGTCTATTAATTGTTGCCGGGAAGCTAGAGTAAGTAGTTCGCCAGTTAATAGTTTGCGCAAC
GTTGTTGCCATTGCTACAGGCATCGTGGTGTCACGCTCGTCGTTTGGTATGGCTTCATTCAGCTCCGGTT
CCCAACGATCAAGGCGAGTTACATGATCCCCCATGTTGTGCAAAAAAGCGGTTAGCTCCTTCGGTCCTCC
GATCGTTGTCAGAAGTAAGTTGGCCGCAGTGTTATCACTCATGGTTATGGCAGCACTGCATAATTCTCTT
ACTGTCATGCCATCCGTAAGATGCTTTTCTGTGACTGGTGAGTACTCAACCAAGTCATTCTGAGAATAGT
GTATGCGGCGACCGAGTTGCTCTTGCCCGGCGTCAATACGGGATAATACCGCGCCACATAGCAGAACTTT
AAAAGTGCTCATCATTGGAAAACGTTCTTCGGGGCGAAAACTCTCAAGGATCTTACCGCTGTTGAGATCC
AGTTCGATGTAACCCACTCGTGCACCCAACTGATCTTCAGCATCTTTTACTTTCACCAGCGTTTCTGGGT
GAGCAAAAACAGGAAGGCAAAATGCCGCAAAAAAGGGAATAAGGGCGACACGGAAATGTTGAATACTCAT
ACTCTTCCTTTTTCAATATTATTGAAGCATTTATCAGGGTTATTGTCTCATGAGCGGATACATATTTGAA
TGTATTTAGAAAAATAAACAAATAGGGGTTCCGCGCACATTTCCCCGAAAAGTGCCACCTGATGCGGTGT
GAAATACCGCACAGATGCGTAAGGAGAAAATACCGCATCAGGAAATTGTAAGCGTTAATATTTTGTTAAA
ATTCGCGTTAAATTTTTGTTAAATCAGCTCATTTTTTAACCAATAGGCCGAAATCGGCAAAATCCCTTAT
AAATCAAAAGAATAGACCGAGATAGGGT
[37 nt withheld, positions 4859-4895]
AAAGAACGTGGACTCCAACGTCAAAGG
[49 nt withheld, positions 4923-4971]
T
[91 nt withheld, positions 4973-5063]
G
[98 nt withheld, positions 5065-5162]
ACTTAATGCGCCGCTACAGGGCGCGTCCATTCGCCATTCAGGCTGCGCAACTGTTGGGAAGGGCGATCGG
TGCGGGCCTCTTCGCTATTACGCCAGCTGGCGAAAGGGGGATGTGCTGCAAGGCGATTAAGTTGGGTAAC
GCCAGGGTTTTCCCAGTCACGACGTTGTAAAACGACGGCCAGTGAATTGTAATACGACTCACTATA
